Addgene plasmid #133493: pAV0543
Purpose: Expression of nucleo-cytoplasmic mCherry in P-cells
Depositing lab: Sophie Martin. Depositing organization: Universite de Lausanne (UNIL). Publication: A toolbox of stable integration vectors in the fission yeast Schizosaccharomyces pombe. Vjestica A, Marek M, Nkosi PJ, Merlini L, Liu G, Berard M, Billault-Chaumartin I, Martin SG. J Cell Sci. 2020 Jan 8;133(1). pii: jcs.240754. doi: 10.1242/jcs.240754. PubMed 31801797.
Backbone
  Vector backbone: pLys3BstZ17I(pAV0357)
  Vector type: Yeast Expression
Growth in bacteria
  Bacterial resistance: Ampicillin, 100 μg/mL
  Growth temperature: 37°C
  Growth strain: DH5alpha
  Copy number: High Copy
Gene/Insert
  Gene/Insert name: pLys3(BstZ17I)-p(map3)-mCherry-terminator(ScADH1)-natMX
  Species: S. pombe (fission yeast)
  Cloning method: Unknown
Terms and licenses: Academic/Nonprofit Terms; Industry Terms: Not Available to Industry
Depositor comments: Please see the Resource Information section for an annotated Genbank file.
How to cite: pAV0543 was a gift from Sophie Martin (Addgene plasmid # 133493 ; http://n2t.net/addgene:133493 ; RRID:Addgene_133493)
