[The description below was written by a language model from this plasmid's Addgene catalogue record and pLannotate feature annotations shown in this document.]
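Description:
pAV0543 is a fission yeast expression plasmid of about 9.8 kb, built on the pLys3(BstZ17I) backbone (pAV0357) from a toolbox of stable integration vectors for Schizosaccharomyces pombe. It is propagated in E. coli as a high-copy plasmid through a ColE1/pUC-type origin and selected with ampicillin via the β-lactamase gene. The annotation shows no yeast replication origin, which fits a vector designed to integrate into the genome rather than persist episomally. The backbone carries S. pombe lys3 sequence, annotated as the saccharopine dehydrogenase coding region of the lysine biosynthesis pathway. The backbone name suggests that BstZ17I is the site used to linearise the plasmid for targeting to the lys3 locus, although the record does not spell out the integration mechanism. Remnants of pBluescript-type cloning vectors are also present, including an f1 origin, T7 and T3 promoters, lacZα and lac regulatory fragments, and partial multiple cloning sites.

The payload is an untagged mCherry coding sequence driven by the map3 promoter and terminated by the S. cerevisiae ADH1 terminator. The promoter itself is not annotated in the feature table, but the unannotated stretch of roughly 2 kb upstream of mCherry is the likely location. Because mCherry has no targeting signal, it distributes between nucleus and cytoplasm, and the stated purpose is expression of this marker specifically in P-cells, one of the two S. pombe mating types. Downstream lies a natMX cassette, in which the Ashbya gossypii TEF promoter and terminator flank nourseothricin acetyltransferase, allowing selection of yeast transformants with nourseothricin. The construct serves as a mating-type-specific fluorescent marker, useful for distinguishing partner cells in microscopy.
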