Features (pLannotate 1.2.2; 22 found; start..end, strand, type, name):
    137..186     +  misc_feature   bom (fragment): basis of mobility region from pBR322
    997..2100    +  CDS            lys3: LYS1_SCHPO - Experimental evidence at protein level: Swiss-Prot protein existence level 1. Catalyzes the NAD(+)-dependent cleavage of saccharopine to L- lysine and 2-oxoglutarate, the final step in the alpha-aminoadipate (AAA) pathway for lysin biosynthesis. From Schizosaccharomyces pombe (strain 972 / ATCC 24843) (Fission yeast).
   2477..2525    +  misc_feature   bom (fragment): basis of mobility region from pBR322
   2553..2981    -  rep_origin     f1 ori (sequence partly withheld): f1 bacteriophage origin of replication; arrow indicates direction of (+) strand synthesis
   2985..3140    -  CDS            lacZα (fragment): LacZα fragment of β-galactosidase; lacZ fragment
   3148..3166    +  promoter       T7 promoter: promoter for bacteriophage T7 RNA polymerase
   3175..3234    -  misc_feature   MCS (fragment): pBluescript multiple cloning site
   5297..5320    -  misc_feature   MCS (fragment): pUC18/19 multiple cloning site
   5329..6036    +  CDS            mCherry: mCherry is a basic (constitutively fluorescent) red fluorescent protein published in 2004, derived from Discosoma sp.. It is reported to be a very rapidly-maturing monomer with low acid sensitivity.
   6060..6247    +  terminator     ADH1 terminator: S. cerevisiae ADH1; transcription terminator for the S. cerevisiae alcohol dehydrogenase 1 (ADH1) gene
   6322..6665    +  promoter       TEF promoter: Ashbya gossypii TEF promoter
   6672..7236    +  CDS            NrsR (fragment): nourseothricin acetyltransferase; Streptomyces noursei nat1; confers resistance to nourseothricin
   7244..7441    +  terminator     TEF terminator: Ashbya gossypii TEF terminator
   7498..7516    -  promoter       T3 promoter: promoter for bacteriophage T3 RNA polymerase
   7561..7577    -  protein_bind   lac operator: The lac repressor binds to the lac operator to inhibit transcription in E. coli. This inhibition can be relieved by adding lactose or isopropyl-β-D-thiogalactopyranoside (IPTG). lac repressor encoded by lacI
   7585..7615    -  promoter       lac promoter: promoter for the E. coli lac operon
   7630..7651    -  protein_bind   CAP binding site: CAP binding activates transcription in the presence of cAMP. E. coli catabolite activator protein
   7664..7756    -  CDS            lacI (fragment): lac repressor; lacI; The lac repressor binds to the lac operator to inhibit transcription in E. coli. This inhibition can be relieved by adding lactose or isopropyl-β-D-thiogalactopyranoside (IPTG).
   7939..8527    -  rep_origin     ori: high-copy-number ColE1/pMB1/pBR322/pUC origin of replication
   8698..9558    -  CDS            AmpR: β-lactamase; bla; confers resistance to ampicillin, carbenicillin, and related antibiotics
   9559..9663    -  promoter       AmpR promoter: bla
   9758..35      +  CDS            rop (fragment) (across the origin): Rop protein, which maintains plasmids at low copy number; rop
>Addgene plasmid #133493 | pAV0543 | addgene full sequence | sequence record 263784 | Addgene NGS Result
TCGCGCGTTTCGGTGATGACGGTGAAAACCTCTGACACATGCAGCTCCCGGAGACGGTCACAGCTTGTCT
GTAAGCGGATGCCGGGAGCAGACAAGCCCGTCAGGGCGCGTCAGCGGGTGTTGGCGGGTGTCGGGGCTGG
CTTAACTATGCGGCATCAGAGCAGATTGTACTGAGAGTGCACCATAACCGGGGCCTTACGAAGTTAAATT
ATAGGCACAGACATCTTTGGCATTGGAAAGATTTAGTAACAATCATAATGTAGCACTTCTTAAAAAATCT
AATTTTAGAACAAAAAGGCTTAAAAAAGAATGGTTCCGCTCTTTTAAAAAATAGTAAAATGTACAATAGC
AAGGTTTTCGTAGGTCGACGGACATAACAAGGGGAAAGAGAAATAAAGCATGTAAACGTCAATAAAACAT
CTTTGATTCTGGATCAATCATATGCCAAATGAAGAAAAATAGCATTTATAACAACATGAAACCATATTTG
AGACCTTTTAACGATGAAAATTTATTAAATAAAAGATAAAAAAGAAAGAAACCGTTCAAGTTCAATGAAA
ATTTCGTCGTGAAGTAGAAACCAAGATAATGGAAAGGCTTCGCAAAGCCACAAATTTTCCAATAGTCATT
ATAACTGAAGATTAAGGACAGTATACTAGTAAAAATCAAGTGAATTGTGCCTAGGATAGGTAGCTAACGT
GACTGCCACTGAACCTGTGTAGCGTATTAGATCCATCAAGATCCCTTCTGCTCATATCATTGCTGATCTG
TAAATTGACCGCATCAAATTTGATCTCATTTATATCGAGATTGATCTATATTATTTTGCCAATTTGCAGT
ATATAAACTTATTTGATTAAGTTTTTGGTCTCCTTCGCCACGTCTTCATTTTGTTAGTTTAAATTTTTTT
GACTAACTTAGAAAGGGAAGTTTTTAAAAACGTTGAAATACTTTTTCGATTTAAAAATATATATTTAATT
AATTTTCTGTTCCAAAATGGTTGCTCCTCATCTTTGGTTACGTGCTGAAACCAAACCTTTAGAAGAGCGC
AGTGCTTTGACTCCTAGAACTGCCAAGATACTCGCCGATGCTGGATTTCAAATTACCATTGAGCGCTCTT
CCCAACGTGCTTTCAAGGACAAAGAATTTGAGCGCCTTGGTTTCCCCATGGTTCCTGAGGGCTCATGGCG
ACATGCACCTAAGGACGCGTACATTATTGGTCTCAAAGAGCTTCCGGAAAATGATAACAGTCCTTTGAAG
CATACTCATATTCAATTTGCTCATTGCTACAAAAACCAGGAAGGTTGGCGTGAAGTCTTGTCCCGATTCC
CCGCTGGCAATGGTCTTCTATATGATTTGGAATTTTTGCAAGATGACAATGGCAGACGTGTTGCCGCTTT
TGGTTACCACGCTGGTTTTGCTGGATCAGCTATCTCATGTTTAGTTTGGGCACATCAATTATTGCATCCT
AACAAACAATTCCCTGCTATCCGTCCGTTCCCCAACGAAAAATCTTTGGTTCGCCATGTTGCTCGTCAAG
TACGTTTAGCTTTGAAAAAGAATAACAACCAGTATCCTCGTATTCTGGTTATTGGGGCTCTTGGTCGTTG
TGGTACTGGAGCGTGCGATTTAGCATCAAAGATTGGTATTCCCTTCGATAACATTCTTCGCTGGGACATT
AATGAAACTAAGAAGGGTGGTCCCTTTACCGAAATTACGGAATCAGACATATTTGTTAACTGCATTTATC
TGAGCATGCCTATTCCCAAATTCTGTACCGTCGAGTCGTTAAATGTACCTAACCGTAAATTGCGTGTTGT
TTGTGATGTTAGCTGTGACACTACCAATCCTAACAATCCTATTCCAATTTATAATGTAAACACTACATTT
GATCATCCTACAGTTGAGGTTAAAGGTGTCACAACTCCTCCTCCTTTAGAGGTCATTTCTATTGATCATC
TTCCTACTTTATTGCCAAGGGAATCTTCCGAAGCATTTAGTGAAGCTCTAATTCCTAGTCTTTTGGCTTT
GAAGGACGTCGACAATGCTCCCGTTTGGGTCAGAGCTAAAAAACTTTATGAAACCATGGTTCAAAAGCTT
TAAAATAAATGTTATTTAATTTCAAAGTTCCGGGTCCTTTATATTGTTTCACCAAATTATTGAATATTAT
TTTCTCAAAAATTAACTTTAGAATACAATTTAGACGGCATTTTCGATGCTCTGGACATTTTTTCCACGTA
CTTGTTAAATTGTAGCGGTGTTGCATAATACTACCTTTTGATTTGTTATTCACGTTACAATATATATTTG
ACTAATTTAAATATGATAATATACACATTTCTCTGCAAACCTCCTTTATACTTTTCGCCGGTCATTGATT
AATAATTAAGAAACAGGATTTCATCCTGCATTTGCCACTTACCTATATGGTAAATATAAATCTTGAAACT
TTCCCCAATATTTATTGCTTGCTAGGGCGGTGTGAAATACCGCACAGATGCGTAAGGAGAAAATACCGCA
TCAGGAAATTGTAAGCGTTAATATTTTGTTAAAATTCGCGTTAAATTTTTGTTAAATCAGCTCATTTTTT
AACCAATAGGCCGAAATCGGCAAAATCCCTTATAAATCAAAAGAATAGACCGAGATAGGGT
[37 nt withheld, positions 2652-2688]
AAAGAACGTGGACTCCAACGTCAAAGG
[49 nt withheld, positions 2716-2764]
T
[91 nt withheld, positions 2766-2856]
G
[124 nt withheld, positions 2858-2981]
CCATTCGCCATTCAGGCTGCGCAACTGTTGGGAAGGGCGATCGGTGCGGGCCTCTTCGCTATTACGCCAG
CTGGCGAAAGGGGGATGTGCTGCAAGGCGATTAAGTTGGGTAACGCCAGGGTTTTCCCAGTCACGACGTT
GTAAAACGACGGCCAGTGAGCGCGCGTAATACGACTCACTATAGGGCGAATTGGGTACCGGGCCCCCCCT
CGAGGTCGACGGTATCGATAAGCTTGATATCGAATTCCTGCAGAAGCATGCACGCTGCTCACTTACAAGA
TAACCTTTTGTTGAAAAGGAAGATTTATTAACTATATATGATTGAAGATTTTTTCTTTTCAAAGGATATA
TAAGTTCTGCAAAGTTTCCTAAAAAAATCTTTCTTTTTTGTTTCTTACACCTTTTGACATTTATATTGGA
GCCTAACGTTTTGCCGCTTTGATATCATTTATCCGTTGATTTTAGAAAAAAAAGTTAGGAAGAGTTGTTA
CCGATTTTTTCCTTCTTTTTATGCCAATATTCACTTCATCAGATTTAATTTGGCTACTTTTTTTTTCGTA
ACCTACTATAGTTATCTCATTATAGAATGAAATGAAACTCTATTATTATGTAGTTAAAATCAATGATAAG
CACTGTATTAAAGTTTAAGAGAAAATCGCGAATTCCTTTTGATGTCCTTTTCTCAAAGGATACAAACACG
ATTTATAACACCTTTGCTTCAGACGTTTGATTGATATGCCTATTGTGATATACGAAACATCAGCATCAGG
TTATAGCCGTGCAACATTTTCTGATAAATGATGAGGAAAACAGATGCTATTGTCTTGCTCATGTTGGTTC
TCTGGGTTGAGATAATGAACATATTGGTATATAAAACTTGCACACGGATCAACGAGAATTGCTTACTTTT
ATTGCTCTTACATTTTATTGCTTTTATTTTATATAACATTGATTGCTCTCTTCTTTTCTTGTACTAAAAG
AAATACAAACATACAAATATGGCTTACATGTTTTACTTCGCAGAATTATAATTAATTAAATACCCAAGTT
ATTCGTTAGCATGGTTGAGTATATTGTTTAATAATAGCGCTATTTAAGTCGTAACTTTATAGGATAAGTA
TTACCAGTACTAATACGTGTAAGAAGTTACCTAGTGCTATTGTTAACAAAATATAAGCTCGTTAATGTGA
GTAACTTGTTTTATTTTCTACTTGAAATTTTTAACAAACAAACCAGTTAAAAAAAATTGATCTGGATCAA
TACTCCAGCTATTTGGAAAGAATTGACTTACGCGTAAATGTGTACGCGTTAATGTTTACTGATTTCGTTT
TCGGGTTTAGAGAAGTAAAGGATGGAATTAGATTACAGGAAAGAGTATTTTTATAAATTATATATAAAGG
AAGATATGACTAACGGCTAGTGTACCAATTCCATAATATACCGAGTGCAATTCAAACCAAACTCTCGTAT
ATAGGCTGCGATTTATAAAGTAAAACTTCAGCGCATCAGCACAATTGTTCACGAGTACAAAATCTAAAAA
GAAATTTTCTTTGCAATGCGCTCATCAATTAATATAAACGACCGCGATATATGAAGTCAAACAGTCGTTA
AACACCAAAATTTCTTTACGTATTTACTTCGCAGATTACCCATCAAAAAGATATTCTATGGATTTATTAA
AGATAAAGAATTCGCTTTTGATGCCTCAAATTGGAATACTATGCTTTAGATAATCAAATGGGCTGAACTC
TTTGACCGACCGAAAATGGATCTCTATGCTGAGGCTTCTCACGGTAGGTATATAAAGAGCCTACTGCCCT
TCTTCAATATGCCAAATAAATACAAACAAGGTTCTATACTCAACAGTAATTTTTCTTACTCATTTAATTA
CGAACCTTGCTCTGTTTTCGCAAGTTGTTTTCAAGTTTTCAAGCTTCGCGCGGGATATCTGGCGAGCGAT
CAAAGGTGTTTCCAATAGCTTTAACCTTTTCATTTCCTGTCCTGTATTTTTAAATAATACATTTTCCGTG
TCTATTACTTTTATTTTGGAACAATATTGAAGTTCAAATTGTACACGACTTTGGCAATCTTAGGAAAATC
TTGGCATATACAATTCCAATTTTTGCTCTATCCAAATATCAAGACTACCATCATCACTGAATTTATACTC
TTTTGTTTGCGCATCGTCTTTCGGCTTTCTTTTTCACCTTCTTTAATATTTTGAAATTCTATATAGGTCT
TTGTGTACCATTTAATTTTTGTATCTTACTTTCTTTTATATCATATTTATTAGTTACTTATACGTTGAGT
TTACCGTCGACTCTAGAGGATCCCCGGGTTAATTAAAATGGTGAGCAAGGGCGAGGAGGATAACATGGCC
ATCATCAAGGAGTTCATGCGCTTCAAGGTGCACATGGAGGGCTCCGTGAACGGCCACGAGTTCGAGATCG
AGGGCGAGGGCGAGGGCCGCCCCTACGAGGGCACCCAGACCGCCAAGCTGAAGGTGACCAAGGGTGGCCC
CCTGCCCTTCGCCTGGGACATCCTGTCCCCTCAGTTCATGTACGGCTCCAAGGCCTACGTGAAGCACCCC
GCCGACATCCCCGACTACTTGAAGCTGTCCTTCCCCGAGGGCTTCAAGTGGGAGCGCGTGATGAACTTCG
AGGACGGCGGCGTGGTGACCGTGACCCAGGACTCCTCCCTGCAGGACGGCGAGTTCATCTACAAGGTGAA
GCTGCGCGGCACCAACTTCCCCTCCGACGGCCCCGTAATGCAGAAGAAGACCATGGGCTGGGAGGCCTCC
TCCGAGCGGATGTACCCCGAGGACGGCGCCCTGAAGGGCGAGATCAAGCAGAGGCTGAAGCTGAAGGACG
GCGGCCACTACGACGCTGAGGTCAAGACCACCTACAAGGCCAAGAAGCCCGTGCAGCTGCCCGGCGCCTA
CAACGTCAACATCAAGTTGGACATCACCTCCCACAACGAGGACTACACCATCGTGGAACAGTACGAACGC
GCCGAGGGCCGCCACTCCACCGGCGGCATGGACGAGCTGTACAAGTAAGGCGCGCCACTTCTAAATAAGC
GAATTTCTTATGATTTATGATTTTTATTATTAAATAAGTTATAAAAAAAATAAGTGTATACAAATTTTAA
AGTGACTCTTAGGTTTTAAAACGAAAATTCTTATTCTTGAGTAACTCTTTCCTGTAGGTCAGGTTGCTTT
CTCAGGTATAGTATGAGGTCGCTCTTATTGACCACACCTCTACCGGCAGATCCGCTAGGGATAACAGGGT
AATATAGATCTGTTTAGCTTGCCTCGTCCCCGCCGGGTCACCCGGCCAGCGACATGGAGGCCCAGAATAC
CCTCCTTGACAGTCTTGACGTGCGCAGCTCAGGGGCATGATGTGACTGTCGCCCGTACATTTAGCCCATA
CATCCCCATGTATAATCATTTGCATCCATACATTTTGATGGCCGCACGGCGCGAAGCAAAAATTACGGCT
CCTCGCTGCAGACCTGCGAGCAGGGAAACGCTCCCCTCACAGACGCGTTGAATTGTCCCCACGCCGCGCC
CCTGTAGAGAAATATAAAAGGTTAGGATTTGCCACTGAGGTTCTTCTTTCATATACTTCCTTTTTAAATC
TTGCTAGGATACAGTTCTCACATCACATCCGAACATAAACAACCATGGGTACCACTCTTGACGACACGGC
TTACCGGTACCGCACCAGTGTCCCGGGGGACGCCGAGGCCATCGAGGCACTGGATGGGTCCTTCACCACC
GACACCGTCTTCCGCGTCACCGCCACCGGGGACGGCTTCACCCTGCGGGAGGTGCCGGTGGACCCGCCCC
TGACCAAGGTGTTCCCCGACGACGAATCGGACGACGAATCGGACGACGGGGAGGACGGCGACCCGGACTC
TCGGACGTTCGTCGCGTACGGGGACGACGGCGACCTGGCGGGCTTCGTGGTCGTCTCGTACTCCGGCTGG
AACCGCCGGCTGACCGTCGAGGACATCGAGGTCGCCCCGGAGCACCGGGGGCACGGGGTCGGGCGCGCGT
TGATGGGGCTCGCGACGGAGTTCGCCCGCGAGCGGGGTGCCGGGCACCTCTGGCTGGAGGTCACCAACGT
CAACGCACCGGCGATCCACGCGTACCGGCGGATGGGGTTCACCCTCTGCGGCCTGGACACCGCCCTGTAC
GACGGCACCGCCTCGGACGGCGAGCAGGCGCTCTACATGAGCATGCCCTGCCCCTAATCAGTACTGACAA
TAAAAAGATTCTTGTTTTCAAGAACTTGTCATTTGTATAGTTTTTTTATATTGTAGTTGTTCTATTTTAA
TCAAATGTTAGCGTGATTTATATTTTTTTTCGCCTCGACATCATCTGCCCAGATGCGAAGTTAAGTGCGC
AGAAAGTAATATCATGCGTCAATCGTATGTGAATGCTGGTCGCTATACTGCTGTCGATTCGATACTAACG
CCGCCATCCAGTTTAAACGAGCTCCAGCTTTTGTTCCCTTTAGTGAGGGTTAATTGCGCGCTTGGCGTAA
TCATGGTCATAGCTGTTTCCTGTGTGAAATTGTTATCCGCTCACAATTCCACACAACATACGAGCCGGAA
GCATAAAGTGTAAAGCCTGGGGTGCCTAATGAGTGAGCTAACTCACATTAATTGCGTTGCGCTCACTGCC
CGCTTTCCAGTCGGGAAACCTGTCGTGCCAGCTGCATTAATGAATCGGCCAACGCGCGGGGAGAGGCGGT
TTGCGTATTGGGCGCTCTTCCGCTTCCTCGCTCACTGACTCGCTGCGCTCGGTCGTTCGGCTGCGGCGAG
CGGTATCAGCTCACTCAAAGGCGGTAATACGGTTATCCACAGAATCAGGGGATAACGCAGGAAAGAACAT
GTGAGCAAAAGGCCAGCAAAAGGCCAGGAACCGTAAAAAGGCCGCGTTGCTGGCGTTTTTCCATAGGCTC
CGCCCCCCTGACGAGCATCACAAAAATCGACGCTCAAGTCAGAGGTGGCGAAACCCGACAGGACTATAAA
GATACCAGGCGTTTCCCCCTGGAAGCTCCCTCGTGCGCTCTCCTGTTCCGACCCTGCCGCTTACCGGATA
CCTGTCCGCCTTTCTCCCTTCGGGAAGCGTGGCGCTTTCTCATAGCTCACGCTGTAGGTATCTCAGTTCG
GTGTAGGTCGTTCGCTCCAAGCTGGGCTGTGTGCACGAACCCCCCGTTCAGCCCGACCGCTGCGCCTTAT
CCGGTAACTATCGTCTTGAGTCCAACCCGGTAAGACACGACTTATCGCCACTGGCAGCAGCCACTGGTAA
CAGGATTAGCAGAGCGAGGTATGTAGGCGGTGCTACAGAGTTCTTGAAGTGGTGGCCTAACTACGGCTAC
ACTAGAAGAACAGTATTTGGTATCTGCGCTCTGCTGAAGCCAGTTACCTTCGGAAAAAGAGTTGGTAGCT
CTTGATCCGGCAAACAAACCACCGCTGGTAGCGGTGGTTTTTTTGTTTGCAAGCAGCAGATTACGCGCAG
AAAAAAAGGATCTCAAGAAGATCCTTTGATCTTTTCTACGGGGTCTGACGCTCAGTGGAACGAAAACTCA
CGTTAAGGGATTTTGGTCATGAGATTATCAAAAAGGATCTTCACCTAGATCCTTTTAAATTAAAAATGAA
GTTTTAAATCAATCTAAAGTATATATGAGTAAACTTGGTCTGACAGTTACCAATGCTTAATCAGTGAGGC
ACCTATCTCAGCGATCTGTCTATTTCGTTCATCCATAGTTGCCTGACTCCCCGTCGTGTAGATAACTACG
ATACGGGAGGGCTTACCATCTGGCCCCAGTGCTGCAATGATACCGCGAGACCCACGCTCACCGGCTCCAG
ATTTATCAGCAATAAACCAGCCAGCCGGAAGGGCCGAGCGCAGAAGTGGTCCTGCAACTTTATCCGCCTC
CATCCAGTCTATTAATTGTTGCCGGGAAGCTAGAGTAAGTAGTTCGCCAGTTAATAGTTTGCGCAACGTT
GTTGCCATTGCTACAGGCATCGTGGTGTCACGCTCGTCGTTTGGTATGGCTTCATTCAGCTCCGGTTCCC
AACGATCAAGGCGAGTTACATGATCCCCCATGTTGTGCAAAAAAGCGGTTAGCTCCTTCGGTCCTCCGAT
CGTTGTCAGAAGTAAGTTGGCCGCAGTGTTATCACTCATGGTTATGGCAGCACTGCATAATTCTCTTACT
GTCATGCCATCCGTAAGATGCTTTTCTGTGACTGGTGAGTACTCAACCAAGTCATTCTGAGAATAGTGTA
TGCGGCGACCGAGTTGCTCTTGCCCGGCGTCAATACGGGATAATACCGCGCCACATAGCAGAACTTTAAA
AGTGCTCATCATTGGAAAACGTTCTTCGGGGCGAAAACTCTCAAGGATCTTACCGCTGTTGAGATCCAGT
TCGATGTAACCCACTCGTGCACCCAACTGATCTTCAGCATCTTTTACTTTCACCAGCGTTTCTGGGTGAG
CAAAAACAGGAAGGCAAAATGCCGCAAAAAAGGGAATAAGGGCGACACGGAAATGTTGAATACTCATACT
CTTCCTTTTTCAATATTATTGAAGCATTTATCAGGGTTATTGTCTCATGAGCGGATACATATTTGAATGT
ATTTAGAAAAATAAACAAATAGGGGTTCCGCGCACATTTCCCCGAAAAGTGCCACCTGACGTCTAAGAAA
CCATTATTATCATGACATTAACCTATAAAAATAGGCGTATCACGAGGCCCTTTCGTC
